>Addgene plasmid #78978 | PP244 | depositor full sequence | sequence record 147723 | PP244 sequence 6153 bps
TCTTCTCGTACGAGCTTGCTCCTGATCAGCCTATCTCGCAGCTGATGAATATCTTGTGGTAGGGGTTTGG
GAAAATCATTCGAGTTTGATGTTTTTCTTGGTATTTCCCACTCCTCTTCAGAGTACAGAAGATTAAGTGA
GACCTTCGTTTGTGCGGATCCCCCACACACCATAGCTTCAAAATGTTTCTACTCCTTTTTTACTCTTCCA
GATTTTCTCGGACTCCGCGCATCGCCGTACCACTTCAAAACACCCAAGCACAGCATACTAAATTTTCCCT
CTTTCTTCCTCTAGGGTGTCGTTAATTACCCGTACTAAAGGTTTGGAAAAGAAAAAAGAGACCGCCTCGT
TTCTTTTTCTTCGTCGAAAAAGGCAATAAAAATTTTTATCACGTTTCTTTTTCTTGAAATTTTTTTTTTT
AGTTTTTTTCTCTTTCAGTGACCTCCATTGATATTTAAGTTAATAAACGGTCTTCAATTTCTCAAGTTTC
AGTTTCATTTTTCTTGTTCTATTACAACTTTTTTTACTTCTTGTTCATTAGAAAGAAAGCATAGCAATCT
AATCTAAGGGGCGGTGTTGACAATTAATCATCGGCATAGTATATCGGCATAGTATAATACGACAAGGTGA
GGAACTAAACCATGGCCAAGTTGACCAGTGCCGTTCCGGTGCTCACCGCGCGCGACGTCGCCGGAGCGGT
CGAGTTCTGGACCGACCGGCTCGGGTTCTCCCGGGACTTCGTGGAGGACGACTTCGCCGGTGTGGTCCGG
GACGACGTGACCCTGTTCATCAGCGCGGTCCAGGACCAGGTGGTGCCGGACAACACCCTGGCCTGGGTGT
GGGTGCGCGGCCTGGACGAGCTGTACGCCGAGTGGTCGGAGGTCGTGTCCACGAACTTCCGGGACGCCTC
CGGGCCGGCCATGACCGAGATCGGCGAGCAGCCGTGGGGGCGGGAGTTCGCCCTGCGCGACCCGGCCGGC
AACTGCGTGCACTTCGTGGCCGAGGAGCAGGACTGACACGTCCGACGGCGGCCCACGGGTCCCAGGCCTC
GGAGATCCGTCCCCCTTTTCCTTTGTCGATATCATGTAATTAGTTATGTCACGCTTACATTCACGCCCTC
CCCCCACATCCGCTCTAACCGAAAAGGAAGGAGTTAGACAACCTGAAGTCTAGGTCCCTATTTATTTTTT
TATAGTTATGTTAGTATTAAGAACGTTATTTATATTTCAAATTTTTCTTTTTTTTCTGTACAGACGCGTG
TACGCATGTAACATTATACTGAAAACCTTGCTTGAGAAGGTTTTGGGACGCTCGAAGGCTTTAATTTGCA
AGCTGGAGACCAACATGTGAGCAAAAGGCCAGCAAAAGGCCAGGAACCGTAAAAAGGCCGCGTTGCTGGC
GTTTTTCCATAGGCTCCGCCCCCCTGACGAGCATCACAAAAATCGACGCTCAAGTCAGAGGTGGCGAAAC
CCGACAGGACTATAAAGATACCAGGCGTTTCCCCCTGGAAGCTCCCTCGTGCGCTCTCCTGTTCCGACCC
TGCCGCTTACCGGATACCTGTCCGCCTTTCTCCCTTCGGGAAGCGTGGCGCTTTCTCAATGCTCACGCTG
TAGGTATCTCAGTTCGGTGTAGGTCGTTCGCTCCAAGCTGGGCTGTGTGCACGAACCCCCCGTTCAGCCC
GACCGCTGCGCCTTATCCGGTAACTATCGTCTTGAGTCCAACCCGGTAAGACACGACTTATCGCCACTGG
CAGCAGCCACTGGTAACAGGATTAGCAGAGCGAGGTATGTAGGCGGTGCTACAGAGTTCTTGAAGTGGTG
GCCTAACTACGGCTACACTAGAAGGACAGTATTTGGTATCTGCGCTCTGCTGAAGCCAGTTACCTTCGGA
AAAAGAGTTGGTAGCTCTTGATCCGGCAAACAAACCACCGCTGGTAGCGGTGGTTTTTTTGTTTGCAAGC
AGCAGATTACGCGCAGAAAAAAAGGATCTCAAGAAGATCCTTTGATCTTTTCTACGGGGTCTGACGCTCA
GTGGAACGAAAACTCACGTTAAGGGATTTTGGTCATGAGATCAGATCTGAGCTCGTTTGGCCGTGGCCGT
GCTCGTCCTCGTCGGCCGGCTTGTCGACGACGGCGGTCTCCGTCGTCAGGATCATCCGGGCCACAAGCTT
GCTGACAGAAGCCTCAAGAAAAAAAAAATTCTTCTTCGACTATGCTGGAGGCAGAGATGATCGAGCCGGT
AGTTAACTATATATAGCTAAATTGGTTCCATCACCTCGAGTCAGCATCTGGTTACGTAACTCTGGCAACC
AGTAACACGCTTAAGGTTTGGAACAACACTAAACTACCTTGCGGTACTACCATTGACACTACACATCCTT
AATTCCAATCCTGTCTGGCCTCCTTCACCTTTTAACCATCTTGCCCATTCCAACTCGTGTCAGATTGCGT
ATCAAGTGAAAAAAAAAAAATTTTAAAATCTTTAACCCAATCAGGTAATAACTGTCGCCTCTTTTATCTG
CCGCACTGCATGAGGTGTCCCCTTAGTGGGAAAGAGTACTGAGCCAACCCTGGAGGACAGCAAGGGAAAA
ATACCTACAACTTGCTTCATAATGGTCGTAAAAACAATCCTTGTCGGATATAAGTGTTGTAGACTGTCCC
TTATCCTCTGCGATGTTCTTCCTCTCAAAGTTTGCGATTTCTCTCTATCAGAATTGCCATCAAGAGACTC
AGGACTAATTTCGCAGTCCCACACGCACTCGTACATGATTGGCTGAAATTTCCCTAAAGAATTTCTTTTT
CACGAAAATTTTTTTTTACACAAGATTTTCAGCAGATATAAAATGGAGAGCAGGACCTCCGCTGTGACTC
TTCTTTTTTTTCTTTTATTCTCACTACATACATTTTAGTTATTCGCCAACGGCAACTAGTAAAAATGCGC
GGAGCTCCTAAGAAAAAGCGCAAAGTCCGGCCGGCATCTAGACCCGGGGAGCGCCCCTTCCAGTGTCGCA
TTTGCATGCGGAACTTTTCGCGCCAGGACAGGCTTGACAGGCATACCCGTACTCATACCGGTGAAAAACC
GTTTCAGTGTCGGATCTGTATGCGAAATTTCTCCCAGAAGGAGCACTTGGCGGGGCATCTACGTACGCAC
ACCGGCGAGAAGCCATTCCAATGCCGAATATGCATGCGCAACTTCAGTCGCCGCGACAACCTGAACCGGC
ACCTAAAAACCCACCTGAGGAACATATGCGGCGGAGGCACACCTGCAGCTGCGTCGACTCTAGAGGATCC
ATCTGCTGGAGACATGAGAGCTGCCAACCTTTGGCCAAGCCCGCTCATGATCAAACGCTCTAAGAAGAAC
AGCCTGGCCTTGTCCCTGACGGCCGACCAGATGGTCAGTGCCTTGTTGGATGCTGAGCCCCCCATACTCT
ATTCCGAGTATGATCCTACCAGACCCTTCAGTGAAGCTTCGATGATGGGCTTACTGACCAACCTGGCAGA
CAGGGAGCTGGTTCACATGATCAACTGGGCGAAGAGGGTGCCAGGCTTTGTGGATTTGACCCTCCATGAT
CAGGTCCACCTTCTAGAATGTGCCTGGCTAGAGATCCTGATGATTGGTCTCGTCTGGCGCTCCATGGAGC
ACCCAGTGAAGCTACTGTTTGCTCCTAACTTGCTCTTGGACAGGAACCAGGGAAAATGTGTAGAGGGCAT
GGTGGAGATCTTCGACATGCTGCTGGCTACATCATCTCGGTTCCGCATGATGAATCTGCAGGGAGAGGAG
TTTGTGTGCCTCAAATCTATTATTTTGCTTAATTCTGGAGTGTACACATTTCTGTCCAGCACCCTGAAGT
CTCTGGAAGAGAAGGACCATATCCACCGAGTCCTGGACAAGATCACAGACACTTTGATCCACCTGATGGC
CAAGGCAGGCCTGACCCTGCAGCAGCAGCACCAGCGGCTGGCCCAGCTCCTCCTCATCCTCTCCCACATC
AGGCACATGAGTAACAAAGGCATGGAGCATCTGTACAGCATGAAGTGCAAGAACGTGGTGCCCCTCTATG
ACCTGCTGCTGGAGATGCTGGACGCCCACCGCCTACATGCGCCCACTAGCCGTGGAGGGGCATCCGTGGA
GGAGACGGACCAAAGCCACTTGGCCACTGCGGGCTCTACTTCATCGCCTAGGGCCGACGCGCTGGACGAT
TTCGATCTCGACATGCTGGGTTCTGATGCCCTCGATGACTTTGACCTGGATATGTTGGGAAGCGACGCAT
TGGATGACTTTGATCTGGACATGCTCGGCTCCGATGCTCTGGACGATTTCGATCTCGATATGTTAATTAA
CTACCCGTACGACGTTCCGGACTACGCTTCTTGAGGTACCATCGGTAGACCGGTCTTGCTAGATTCTAAT
CAAGAGGATGTCAGAATGCCATTTGCCTGAGAGATGCAGGCTTCATTTTTGATACTTTTTTATTTGTAAC
CTATATAGTATAGGATTTTTTTTGTCATTTTGTTTCTTCTCGTACGAGCTTGCTCCTGATCAGCCTATCT
CGCAGCTGATGAATATCTTGTGGTAGGGGTTTGGGAAAATCATTCGAGTTTGATGTTTTTCTTGGTATTT
CCCACTCCTCTTCAGAGTACAGAAGATTAAGTGAGAGCTAGCATATCATATAGAAGTCATCGCGGCAGAT
CAATTCATCAATCGGAGTGAGGATATTGCGAGTTTACCACCATCAATCGGAGTGAGGATCTCCAATTGGT
GACGGTCCAGTCATCAATCGGAGTGAGGATTCAGCTGCTTCTCGAGGCCGCACATCAATCGGAGTGAGGA
TGTACAGGGTGGGCTGTTCCACCATCAATCGGAGTGAGGATTTGCGTCAATGGGGCGGAGTTCATCAATC
GGAGTGAGGATATCGAAGTCATCGAGAGCACTCATCAATCGGAGTGAGGATATACTCCACCCATTGACGT
CACATCAATCGGAGTGAGGATTGGAACCAGAAGGGTCTCTTCATCAATCGGAGTGAGGATACCCTATGGG
CGCGCCGTCGCTGGCAATAATAGCGGGCGGACGCATGTCATGAGATTATTGGAAACCACCAGAATCGAAT
ATAAAAGGCGAACACCTTTCCCAATTTTGGTTTCCCCTGACCCAAAGACTTTAAATTTAATTTATTTGTC
CCTATTTCAATCAATTGAACAACTATCAAAACACAGAATTCATGGTGAGCAAGGGCGAGGAGCTGTTCAC
CGGGGTGGTGCCCATCCTGGTCGAGCTGGACGGCGACGTAAACGGCCACAAGTTCAGCGTGTCCGGCGAG
GGCGAGGGCGATGCCACCTACGGCAAGCTGACCCTGAAGTTCATCTGCACCACCGGCAAGCTGCCCGTGC
CCTGGCCCACCCTCGTGACCACCCTGACCTACGGCGTGCAGTGCTTCAGCCGCTACCCCGACCACATGAA
GCAGCACGACTTCTTCAAGTCCGCCATGCCCGAAGGCTACGTCCAGGAGCGCACCATCTTCTTCAAGGAC
GACGGCAACTACAAGACCCGCGCCGAGGTGAAGTTCGAGGGCGACACCCTGGTGAACCGCATCGAGCTGA
AGGGCATCGACTTCAAGGAGGACGGCAACATCCTGGGGCACAAGCTGGAGTACAACTACAACAGCCACAA
CGTCTATATCATGGCCGACAAGCAGAAGAACGGCATCAAGGTGAACTTCAAGATCCGCCACAACATCGAG
GACGGCAGCGTGCAGCTCGCCGACCACTACCAGCAGAACACCCCCATCGGCGACGGCCCCGTGCTGCTGC
CCGACAACCACTACCTGAGCACCCAGAGCGCCCTGAGCAAAGACCCCAACGAGAAGCGCGATCACATGGT
CCTGCTGGAGTTCGTGACCGCCGCCGGGATCACTCTCGGCATGGACGAGCTGTACAAGGCCGCGGCGGCC
GCCAGCTTTCTAGAACAAAAACTCATCTCAGAAGAGGATCTGAATAGCGCCGTCGACCATCATCATCATC
ATCATTGACCGGTCTTGCTAGATTCTAATCAAGAGGATGTCAGAATGCCATTTGCCTGAGAGATGCAGGC
TTCATTTTTGATACTTTTTTATTTGTAACCTATATAGTATAGGATTTTTTTTGTCATTTTGTT
Features (pLannotate 1.2.2; 18 found; start..end, strand, type, name):
    157..568     +  promoter       TEF1 promoter: S. cerevisiae TEF1; promoter for EF-1α
    576..623     +  promoter       EM7 promoter: synthetic bacterial promoter&nbsp
    642..1016    +  CDS            BleoR: antibiotic-binding protein; Sh ble from Streptoalloteichus hindustanus; confers resistance to bleomycin, phleomycin, and Zeocin™
   1082..1329    +  terminator     CYC1 terminator: S. cerevisiae CYC1; transcription terminator for CYC1
   1404..1992    -  rep_origin     ori: high-copy-number ColE1/pMB1/pBR322/pUC origin of replication
   2087..2173    -  CDS            groL1 (fragment): CH601_MYCA1 - Also known as groEL1 From Mycobacterium avium (strain 104).
   3273..3290    -  misc_feature   MCS (fragment): pUC18/19 multiple cloning site
   3295..4177    +  CDS            ERT2 (fragment): mutated ligand-binding domain of the human estrogen receptor (Feil et al., 1997)
   4186..4335    +  CDS            VP64: tetrameric repeat of the minimal activation domain of herpes simplex virus VP16 (Beerli et al., 1998)
   4410..4656    +  terminator     AOX1 terminator: Pichia pastoris AOX1; transcription terminator for AOX1
   4663..4681    +  promoter       CUP1 promoter (fragment): S. cerevisiae CUP1; inducible metallothionein promoter, regulated by Cu2+
   4750..4775    +  CDS            CyPet (fragment): cyan fluorescent protein optimized for FRET with YPet (Nguyen and Daugherty, 2005)
   4870..4892    -  promoter       CMV promoter (fragment): human cytomegalovirus (CMV) immediate early promoter
   4952..4972    -  enhancer       CMV enhancer (fragment): human cytomegalovirus immediate early enhancer; contains an 18-bp deletion relative to the standard CMV enhancer
   5044..5206    +  promoter       GAP promoter (fragment): promoter for Pichia pastoris glyceraldehyde-3-phosphate dehydrogenase
   5222..5938    +  CDS            EGFP: EGFP is a basic (constitutively fluorescent) green fluorescent protein published in 1996, derived from Aequorea victoria. It is reported to be a rapidly-maturing weak dimer with moderate acid sensitivity.
   6008..6025    +  CDS            capTEV™ (fragment): composite tag for in vivo biotinylation, TEV protease cleavage, and 6xHis tagging
   6049..142     +  terminator     AOX1 terminator (across the origin): Pichia pastoris AOX1; transcription terminator for AOX1
