[The description below was written by a language model from this plasmid's Addgene catalogue record and pLannotate feature annotations shown in this document.]
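Description:
PP244 is a 6.2 kb yeast expression plasmid built on the pPICZ A backbone, a vector family used in Pichia pastoris. It is propagated in E. coli through a high-copy ColE1/pUC-type origin, and a single Zeocin resistance cassette provides selection in both hosts. In that cassette the Sh ble gene sits behind tandem S. cerevisiae TEF1 and synthetic bacterial EM7 promoters and is followed by the CYC1 terminator. No yeast replication origin is annotated, which fits the usual use of pPICZ-type vectors as integrating constructs, although the record does not state how this plasmid is delivered.

The payload appears to consist of two transcription units. The reporter unit is EGFP placed downstream of a fragment of the P. pastoris GAP promoter, matching the catalogue's "minimal promoter: GAP", and it ends in an AOX1 terminator. A short hit just after EGFP probably reflects the His tag carried by the backbone. Upstream lies a second open reading frame containing an ERT2 estrogen receptor ligand-binding domain fused to the VP64 activation domain, with its own AOX1 terminator. This arrangement suggests a hormone-responsive synthetic transcription factor that activates the minimal GAP promoter to switch on GFP. The catalogue names ppTEF1 as a promoter, presumably the one driving this activator, but roughly 1 kb upstream of ERT2 is unannotated. The promoter, any DNA-binding domain and the operator sites are therefore not confirmed by the feature table. The small groL1, CUP1, CyPet and CMV fragments are probably spurious matches. The construct comes from work on programmable, inducible production of biologics in yeast, where it served as a GFP reporter for testing promoter combinations.
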