Addgene plasmid #78978: PP244
Purpose: Promoter: ppTEF1, minimal Promoter: GAP. Figure 4. Expresses GFP.
Depositing lab: Timothy Lu. Depositing organization: Massachusetts Institute of Technology. Publication: Synthetic biology and microbioreactor platforms for programmable production of biologics at the point-of-care. Perez-Pinera P, Han N, Cleto S, Cao J, Purcell O, Shah KA, Lee K, Ram R, Lu TK. Nat Commun. 2016 Jul 29;7:12211. doi: 10.1038/ncomms12211. PubMed 27470089.
Backbone
  Vector backbone: pPICZ A
  Vector type: Yeast Expression
  Selectable markers: Zeocin
Growth in bacteria
  Bacterial resistance: Bleocin (Zeocin), 50 μg/mL
  Growth temperature: 37°C
  Growth strain: DH5alpha
  Copy number: Unknown
Gene/Insert
  Gene/Insert name: GFP
Terms and licenses: Academic/Nonprofit Terms; Industry Terms: Not Available to Industry
How to cite: PP244 was a gift from Timothy Lu (Addgene plasmid # 78978 ; http://n2t.net/addgene:78978 ; RRID:Addgene_78978)
