>Addgene plasmid #78978 | PP244 | addgene partial sequence | sequence record 153701 | EGFP-N 5'-CGTCGCCGTCCAGCTCGACCAG-3'
TCACCATGAATTCTGTGTTTTGATAGTTGTTCAATTGATTGAAATAGGGACAAATAAATTAAATTTAAAG
TCTTTGGGTCAGGGGAAACCAAAATTGGGAAAGGTGTTCGCCTTTTATATTCGATTCTGGTGGTTTCCAA
TAATCTCATGACATGCGTCCGCCCGCTATTATTGCCAGCGACGGCGCGCCCATAGGGTATCCTCACTCCG
ATTGATGAAGAGACCCTTCTGGTTCCAATCCTCACTCCGATTGATGTGACGTCAATGGGTGGAGTATATC
CTCACTCCGATTGATGAGTGCTCTCGATGACTTCGATATCCTCACTCCGATTGATGAACTCCGCCCCATT
GACGCAAATCCTCACTCCGATTGATGGTGGAACAGCCCACCCTGTACATCCTCACTCCGATTGATGTGCG
GCCTCGAGAAGCAGCTGAATCCTCACTCCGATTGATGACTGGACCGTCACCAATTGGAGATCCTCACTCC
GATTGATGGTGGTAAACTCGCAATATCCTCACTCCGATTGATGAATTGATCTGCCGCGATGACTTCTATA
TGATATGCTAGCTCTCACTTAATCTTCTGTACTCTGAAGAGGAGTGGGAAATACCAAGAAAAACATCAAA
CTCGAATGATTTTCCCAAACCCCTACCACAAGATATTCATCAGCTGCGAGATAGGCTGATCAGGAGCAAG
CTCGTACGAGAAGAAACAAAATGACAAAAAAAATCCTATACTATATAGGTTACAAATAAAAAAGTATCA
